Addgene plasmid #172477: CAG-loxP-3xpA-loxP-sfGFP+HsbG syntron
Purpose: sfGFP with a synthetic intron derived from the human beta-globin gene
Depositing lab: Mario Capecchi. Depositing organization: University of Utah.
Backbone
  Vector backbone: Custom
  Backbone manufacturer: Hyung-song Nam, Capecchi laboratory
  Vector type: Mammalian Expression, Cre/Lox
Growth in bacteria
  Bacterial resistance: Ampicillin, 100 μg/mL
  Growth temperature: 30°C
  Growth strain: DH10B
  Copy number: High Copy
Gene/Insert
  Gene/Insert name: sfGFP
  Species: Synthetic
Resource information
  A portion of this plasmid was derived from a plasmid made by: CAG promoter is from pCAGGS obtained from BCCM/LMBP. SV40 pA is from Clontech. sfGFP is from Sandia Biotech. WPRE is from Miguel Ramalho-Santos. bGH pA is from Neal Copeland. Backbone is from Stratagene.
Terms and licenses: Academic/Nonprofit Terms; Industry Terms: Not Available to Industry
How to cite: CAG-loxP-3xpA-loxP-sfGFP+HsbG syntron was a gift from Mario Capecchi (Addgene plasmid # 172477 ; http://n2t.net/addgene:172477 ; RRID:Addgene_172477)
