[The description below was written by a language model from this plasmid's Addgene catalogue record and pLannotate feature annotations shown in this document.]
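Description:
CAG-loxP-3xpA-loxP-sfGFP+HsbG syntron is a 7.5 kb mammalian expression plasmid of the Cre/lox type, built on a custom backbone whose bacterial portion derives from a Stratagene pBluescript-style vector. It is maintained in E. coli as a high-copy plasmid through a ColE1/pUC origin and selected with ampicillin via the β-lactamase gene. An f1 phage origin, remnants of the lac promoter/operator and lacZα region, and a T7 promoter are carried over from that backbone and have no role in the mammalian cassette.

The payload is a Cre-dependent "lox-stop-lox" reporter. The CAG promoter (CMV immediate-early enhancer, chicken β-actin promoter and a chimeric β-actin/β-globin intron, sourced from pCAGGS) drives strong, broadly active transcription. Immediately downstream, two loxP sites in the same orientation flank three tandem SV40 polyadenylation signals, which terminate transcripts before they reach the reporter. Cre recombinase excises this stop cassette, leaving a single loxP site and placing superfolder GFP under direct CAG control.

The sfGFP coding sequence is split into two fragments by a short synthetic intron ("syntron") derived from an internally truncated human β-globin intron, so that an intact sfGFP reading frame is produced only after splicing of the transcript. A WPRE follows the coding sequence to enhance transcript stability and expression, and a bovine growth hormone polyadenylation signal terminates the message.

The stated purpose is simply sfGFP carrying this synthetic intron. The design fits use as a Cre-activated fluorescent reporter and as a test of the intron within a coding sequence, though the record gives no specific experimental application.
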