Features (pLannotate 1.2.2; 29 found; start..end, strand, type, name):
     24..128     +  promoter       AmpR promoter: bla
    129..989     +  CDS            AmpR: β-lactamase; bla; confers resistance to ampicillin, carbenicillin, and related antibiotics
   1160..1748    +  rep_origin     ori: high-copy-number ColE1/pMB1/pBR322/pUC origin of replication
   1931..2023    +  CDS            lacI (fragment): lac repressor; lacI; The lac repressor binds to the lac operator to inhibit transcription in E. coli. This inhibition can be relieved by adding lactose or isopropyl-β-D-thiogalactopyranoside (IPTG).
   2036..2057    +  protein_bind   CAP binding site: CAP binding activates transcription in the presence of cAMP. E. coli catabolite activator protein
   2072..2102    +  promoter       lac promoter: promoter for the E. coli lac operon
   2110..2126    +  protein_bind   lac operator: The lac repressor binds to the lac operator to inhibit transcription in E. coli. This inhibition can be relieved by adding lactose or isopropyl-β-D-thiogalactopyranoside (IPTG). lac repressor encoded by lacI
   2406..2785    +  enhancer       CMV enhancer: human cytomegalovirus immediate early enhancer
   2787..3064    +  promoter       chicken β-actin promoter: No description available
   3065..4081    +  intron         chimeric intron: chimera between introns from chicken β-actin and rabbit β-globin
   4141..4174    +  protein_bind   loxP: Cre-mediated recombination occurs in the 8-bp core sequence (GCATACAT). Cre recombinase
   4177..4202    +  misc_feature   MCS (fragment): pBluescript multiple cloning site
   4202..4284    +  CDS            large T antigen (fragment): large T antigen from SV40 (simian virus 40)
   4307..4428    +  polyA_signal   SV40 poly(A) signal: SV40 polyadenylation signal
   4435..4517    +  CDS            large T antigen (fragment): large T antigen from SV40 (simian virus 40)
   4540..4661    +  polyA_signal   SV40 poly(A) signal: SV40 polyadenylation signal
   4668..4750    +  CDS            large T antigen (fragment): large T antigen from SV40 (simian virus 40)
   4773..4894    +  polyA_signal   SV40 poly(A) signal: SV40 polyadenylation signal
   4917..4950    +  protein_bind   loxP: Cre-mediated recombination occurs in the 8-bp core sequence (GCATACAT). Cre recombinase
   4960..5241    +  CDS            Superfolder GFP (fragment): Superfolder GFP is a basic (constitutively fluorescent) green fluorescent protein published in 2005, derived from Aequorea victoria. It is reported to be a very rapidly-maturing weak dimer.
   5249..5279    +  intron         β-globin intron (fragment): internally truncated intron from human β-globin
   5280..5332    +  intron         β-globin intron (fragment): internally truncated intron from human β-globin
   5334..5774    +  CDS            Superfolder GFP (fragment): Superfolder GFP is a basic (constitutively fluorescent) green fluorescent protein published in 2005, derived from Aequorea victoria. It is reported to be a very rapidly-maturing weak dimer.
   5786..6370    +  misc_feature   WPRE: woodchuck hepatitis virus posttranscriptional regulatory element
   6415..6639    +  polyA_signal   bGH poly(A) signal: bovine growth hormone polyadenylation signal
   6643..6664    +  promoter       SV40 promoter (fragment): SV40 enhancer and early promoter
   6837..6855    -  promoter       T7 promoter: promoter for bacteriophage T7 RNA polymerase
   6858..7015    +  CDS            lacZα (fragment): LacZα fragment of β-galactosidase; lacZ fragment
   7047..7475    -  rep_origin     f1 ori (sequence partly withheld): f1 bacteriophage origin of replication; arrow indicates direction of (+) strand synthesis
>Addgene plasmid #172477 | CAG-loxP-3xpA-loxP-sfGFP+HsbG syntron | addgene full sequence | sequence record 338915 | Addgene NGS Result
GTGGCACTTTTCGGGGAAATGTGCGCGGAACCCCTATTTGTTTATTTTTCTAAATACATTCAAATATGTA
TCCGCTCATGAGACAATAACCCTGATAAATGCTTCAATAATATTGAAAAAGGAAGAGTATGAGTATTCAA
CATTTCCGTGTCGCCCTTATTCCCTTTTTTGCGGCATTTTGCCTTCCTGTTTTTGCTCACCCAGAAACGC
TGGTGAAAGTAAAAGATGCTGAAGATCAGTTGGGTGCACGAGTGGGTTACATCGAACTGGATCTCAACAG
CGGTAAGATCCTTGAGAGTTTTCGCCCCGAAGAACGTTTTCCAATGATGAGCACTTTTAAAGTTCTGCTA
TGTGGCGCGGTATTATCCCGTATTGACGCCGGGCAAGAGCAACTCGGTCGCCGCATACACTATTCTCAGA
ATGACTTGGTTGAGTACTCACCAGTCACAGAAAAGCATCTTACGGATGGCATGACAGTAAGAGAATTATG
CAGTGCTGCCATAACCATGAGTGATAACACTGCGGCCAACTTACTTCTGACAACGATCGGAGGACCGAAG
GAGCTAACCGCTTTTTTGCACAACATGGGGGATCATGTAACTCGCCTTGATCGTTGGGAACCGGAGCTGA
ATGAAGCCATACCAAACGACGAGCGTGACACCACGATGCCTGTAGCAATGGCAACAACGTTGCGCAAACT
ATTAACTGGCGAACTACTTACTCTAGCTTCCCGGCAACAATTAATAGACTGGATGGAGGCGGATAAAGTT
GCAGGACCACTTCTGCGCTCGGCCCTTCCGGCTGGCTGGTTTATTGCTGATAAATCTGGAGCCGGTGAGC
GTGGGTCTCGCGGTATCATTGCAGCACTGGGGCCAGATGGTAAGCCCTCCCGTATCGTAGTTATCTACAC
GACGGGGAGTCAGGCAACTATGGATGAACGAAATAGACAGATCGCTGAGATAGGTGCCTCACTGATTAAG
CATTGGTAACTGTCAGACCAAGTTTACTCATATATACTTTAGATTGATTTAAAACTTCATTTTTAATTTA
AAAGGATCTAGGTGAAGATCCTTTTTGATAATCTCATGACCAAAATCCCTTAACGTGAGTTTTCGTTCCA
CTGAGCGTCAGACCCCGTAGAAAAGATCAAAGGATCTTCTTGAGATCCTTTTTTTCTGCGCGTAATCTGC
TGCTTGCAAACAAAAAAACCACCGCTACCAGCGGTGGTTTGTTTGCCGGATCAAGAGCTACCAACTCTTT
TTCCGAAGGTAACTGGCTTCAGCAGAGCGCAGATACCAAATACTGTTCTTCTAGTGTAGCCGTAGTTAGG
CCACCACTTCAAGAACTCTGTAGCACCGCCTACATACCTCGCTCTGCTAATCCTGTTACCAGTGGCTGCT
GCCAGTGGCGATAAGTCGTGTCTTACCGGGTTGGACTCAAGACGATAGTTACCGGATAAGGCGCAGCGGT
CGGGCTGAACGGGGGGTTCGTGCACACAGCCCAGCTTGGAGCGAACGACCTACACCGAACTGAGATACCT
ACAGCGTGAGCTATGAGAAAGCGCCACGCTTCCCGAAGGGAGAAAGGCGGACAGGTATCCGGTAAGCGGC
AGGGTCGGAACAGGAGAGCGCACGAGGGAGCTTCCAGGGGGAAACGCCTGGTATCTTTATAGTCCTGTCG
GGTTTCGCCACCTCTGACTTGAGCGTCGATTTTTGTGATGCTCGTCAGGGGGGCGGAGCCTATGGAAAAA
CGCCAGCAACGCGGCCTTTTTACGGTTCCTGGCCTTTTGCTGGCCTTTTGCTCACATGTTCTTTCCTGCG
TTATCCCCTGATTCTGTGGATAACCGTATTACCGCCTTTGAGTGAGCTGATACCGCTCGCCGCAGCCGAA
CGACCGAGCGCAGCGAGTCAGTGAGCGAGGAAGCGGAAGAGCGCCCAATACGCAAACCGCCTCTCCCCGC
GCGTTGGCCGATTCATTAATGCAGCTGGCACGACAGGTTTCCCGACTGGAAAGCGGGCAGTGAGCGCAAC
GCAATTAATGTGAGTTAGCTCACTCATTAGGCACCCCAGGCTTTACACTTTATGCTTCCGGCTCGTATGT
TGTGTGGAATTGTGAGCGGATAACAATTTCACACAGGAAACAGCTATGACCATGATTACGCCAAGCGCGC
AATTAAGTTTAAACAAGGGCAGGATGTGTCAAACTGCCAATAGAGAACTACTTACTCTTCAGGCTGAAGC
TGATGGAACAGGTAACAAAGGCAAACACTAATCATGATCAGCAAGATGAAGCAGAAAGGGAACAAGGGGA
TATTAAATGTGTATAGACACGCTAGAGAGATGGCTCAGCAGTTAAGAGAACTAGCTGGTCTTTCAGAGGT
CCTGAGATCAATACCGGTCATGGTCGACATTGATTATTGACTAGTTATTAATAGTAATCAATTACGGGGT
CATTAGTTCATAGCCCATATATGGAGTTCCGCGTTACATAACTTACGGTAAATGGCCCGCCTGGCTGACC
GCCCAACGACCCCCGCCCATTGACGTCAATAATGACGTATGTTCCCATAGTAACGCCAATAGGGACTTTC
CATTGACGTCAATGGGTGGAGTATTTACGGTAAACTGCCCACTTGGCAGTACATCAAGTGTATCATATGC
CAAGTACGCCCCCTATTGACGTCAATGACGGTAAATGGCCCGCCTGGCATTATGCCCAGTACATGACCTT
ATGGGACTTTCCTACTTGGCAGTACATCTACGTATTAGTCATCGCTATTACCATGGTCGAGGTGAGCCCC
ACGTTCTGCTTCACTCTCCCCATCTCCCCCCCCTCCCCACCCCCAATTTTGTATTTATTTATTTTTTAAT
TATTTTGTGCAGCGATGGGGGCGGGGGGGGGGGGGGGGCGCGCGCCRGGSGGGGSGGGGSGGGGSGRGGG
GSGGGGSGGGGCGRGGCGGAGAGGKGCGGCGGCAGCCAATCAGAGCGGCGCGCTCCGAAAGTTTCCTTTT
ATGGCGAGGCGGCGGCGGCGGCGGCCCTATAAAAAGCGAAGCGCGCGGCGGGCGGGAGTCGCTGCGCGCT
GCCTTCGCCCCGTGCCCCGCTCCGCCGCCGCCTCGCGCCGCCCGCCCCGGCTCTGACTGACCGCGTTACT
CCCACAGGTGAGCGGGCGGGACGGCCCTTCTCCTCCGGGCTGTAATTAGCGCTTGGTTTAATGACGGCTT
GTTTCTTTTCTGTGGCTGCGTGAAAGCCTTGAGGGGCTCCGGGAGGGCCCTTTGTGCGGGGGGAGCGGCT
CGGGGGGTGCGTGCGTGTGTGTGTGCGTGGGGAGCGCCGCGTGCGGCTCCGCGCTGCCCGGCGGCTGTGA
GCGCTGCGGGCGCGGCGCGGGGCTTTGTGCGCTCCGCAGTGTGCGCGAGGGGAGCGCGGCCGGGGGCGGT
GCCCCGCGGTGCGGGGGGGGCTGCGAGGGGAACAAAGGCTGCGTGCGGGGTGTGTGCGTGGGGGGGTGAG
CAGGGGGTGTGGGCGCGTCGGTCGGGCTGCAACCCCCCCTGCACCCCCCTCCCCGAGTTGCTGAGCACGG
CCCGGCTTCGGGTGCGGGGCTCCGTACGGGGCGTGGCGCGGGGCTCGCCGTGCCGGGCGGGGGGTGGCGG
CAGGTGGGGGTGCCGGGCGGGGCGGGGCCGCCTCGGGCCGGGGAGGGCTCGGGGGAGGGGCGCGGCGGCC
CCCGGAGCGCCGGCGGCTGTCGAGGCGCGGCGAGCCGCAGCCATTGCCTTTTATGGTAATCGTGCGAGAG
GGCGCAGGGACTTCCTTTGTCCCAAATCTGTGCGGAGCCGAAATCTGGGAGGCGCCGCCGCACCCCCTCT
AGCGGGCGCGGGGCGAAGCGGTGCGGCGCCGGCAGGAAGGAAATGGGCGGGGAGGGCCTTCGTGCGTCGC
CGCGCCGCCGTCCCCTTCTCCCTCTCCAGCCTCGGGGCTGTCCGCGGGGGGACGGCTGCCTTCGGGGGGG
ACGGGGCAGGGCGGGGTTCGGCTTCTGGCGTGTGACCGGCGGCTCTAGAGCCTCTGCTAACCATGTTCAT
GCCTTCTTCTTTTTCCTACAGCTCCTGGGCAACGTGCTGGTTATTGTGCTGTCTCATCATTTTGGCAAAG
AATTGCTAGCATAACTTCGTATAGCATACATTATACGAAGTTATAGCCACCGCGGTGGCGGCCGCTCTAG
AATCATAATCAGCCATACCACATTTGTAGAGGTTTTACTTGCTTTAAAAAACCTCCCACACCTCCCCCTG
AACCTGAAACATAAAATGAATGCAATTGTTGTTGTTAACTTGTTTATTGCAGCTTATAATGGTTACAAAT
AAAGCAATAGCATCACAAATTTCACAAATAAAGCATTTTTTTCACTGCATTCTAGTTGTGGTTTGTCCAA
ACTCATCAATGTATCTTAACTAGAATCATAATCAGCCATACCACATTTGTAGAGGTTTTACTTGCTTTAA
AAAACCTCCCACACCTCCCCCTGAACCTGAAACATAAAATGAATGCAATTGTTGTTGTTAACTTGTTTAT
TGCAGCTTATAATGGTTACAAATAAAGCAATAGCATCACAAATTTCACAAATAAAGCATTTTTTTCACTG
CATTCTAGTTGTGGTTTGTCCAAACTCATCAATGTATCTTAACTAGAATCATAATCAGCCATACCACATT
TGTAGAGGTTTTACTTGCTTTAAAAAACCTCCCACACCTCCCCCTGAACCTGAAACATAAAATGAATGCA
ATTGTTGTTGTTAACTTGTTTATTGCAGCTTATAATGGTTACAAATAAAGCAATAGCATCACAAATTTCA
CAAATAAAGCATTTTTTTCACTGCATTCTAGTTGTGGTTTGTCCAAACTCATCAATGTATCTTAACTAGT
GGATCTCATGCCTAGGATAACTTCGTATAGCATACATTATACGAAGTTATAGGCGCGCCATGAGCAAAGG
AGAAGAACTTTTCACTGGAGTTGTCCCAATTCTTGTTGAATTAGATGGTGATGTTAATGGGCACAAATTT
TCTGTCCGTGGAGAGGGAGAGGGAGATGCTACAAACGGAAAACTCACCCTTAAATTTATTTGCACTACTG
GAAAACTACCTGTTCCGTGGCCAACACTTGTCACTACTCTGACCTATGGTGTTCAATGCTTTTCCCGTTA
TCCGGATCACATGAAACGGCATGACTTTTTCAAGAGTGCCATGCCCGAAGGTTATGTACAGGTAAGTATA
TGGGACGCTTGATGTTTTCTTTCCCCTTCATTCTGAGTCCAAGCTAGGCCCTTTTGCTAATCATGTTCAT
ACCTCTTATCTTTTTCCTTCAGGAACGCACTATATCTTTCAAAGATGACGGGACCTACAAGACGCGTGCT
GAAGTCAAGTTTGAAGGTGATACCCTTGTTAATCGTATCGAGTTAAAGGGTATTGATTTTAAAGAAGATG
GAAACATTCTTGGACACAAACTCGAGTACAACTTTAACTCACACAATGTATACATCACGGCAGACAAACA
AAAGAATGGAATCAAAGCTAACTTCAAAATTCGCCACAACGTTGAAGATGGTTCCGTTCAACTAGCAGAC
CATTATCAACAAAATACTCCAATTGGCGATGGCCCTGTCCTTTTACCAGACAACCATTACCTGTCGACAC
AATCTGTCCTTTCGAAAGATCCCAACGAAAAGCGTGACCACATGGTCCTTCTTGAGTTTGTAACTGCTGC
TGGGATTACACATGGCATGGATGAGCTCTACAAATGATTAATTAAAACCTCTGGATTACAAAATTTGTGA
AAGATTGACTGGTATTCTTAACTATGTTGCTCCTTTTACGCTATGTGGATACGCTGCTTTAATGCCTTTG
TATCATGCTATTGCTTCCCGTATGGCTTTCATTTTCTCCTCCTTGTATAAATCCTGGTTGCTGTCTCTTT
ATGAGGAGTTGTGGCCCGTTGTCAGGCAACGTGGCGTGGTGTGCACTGTGTTTGCTGACGCAACCCCCAC
TGGTTGGGGCATTGCCACCACCTGTCAGCTCCTTTCCGGGACTTTCGCTTTCCCCCTCCCTATTGCCACG
GCGGAACTCATCGCCGCCTGCCTTGCCCGCTGCTGGACAGGGGCTCGGCTGTTGGGCACTGACAATTCCG
TGGTGTTGTCGGGGAAATCATCGTCCTTTCCTTGGCTGCTCGCCTGTGTTGCCACCTGGATTCTGCGCGG
GACGTCCTTCTGCTACGTCCCTTCGGCCCTCAATCCAGCGGACCTTCCTTCCCGCGGCCTGCTGCCGGCT
CTGCGGCCTCTTCCGCGTCTTCGCCTTCGCCCTCAGACGAGTCGGATCTCCCTTTGGGCCGCCTCCCCGC
AGGATCCACTAGAGCGGCCGCCTAGAGCTCGCTATCAGCCTCGACTGTGCCTTCTAGTTGCCAGCCATCT
GTTGTTTGCCCCTCCCCCGTGCCTTCCTTGACCCTGGAAGGTGCCACTCCCACTGTCCTTTCCTAATAAA
ATGAGGAAATTGCATCGCATTGTCTGAGTAGGTGTCATTCTATTCTGGGGGGTGGGGTGGGGCAGGACAG
CAAGGGGGAGGATTGGGAAGACAATAGCAGGCATGCTGGGGATGCGGTGGGCTCTATGGCTTCTGAGGCG
GAAAGAACCAGCTGGGGCTCGACTAGAGCTTGCGGAACCCTTAAGCTTGTCATTCGAATTTAGACACCCA
CATGGTGGCTCATGACCATCTATCTATAAATGGATCTGATTTTCATGTCTGGCAGTGTACAGAAGCTAAC
TGAAGAAAGGTGGAAGACCCACAAGAGTTCAAGGTACCCAATTCGCCCTATAGTGAGTCGTATTACAATT
CACTGGCCGTCGTTTTACAACGTCGTGACTGGGAAAACCCTGGCGTTACCCAACTTAATCGCCTTGCAGC
ACATCCCCCTTTCGCCAGCTGGCGTAATAGCGAAGAGGCCCGCACCGATCGCCCTTCCCAACAGTTGCGC
AGCCTGAATGGCGAATGGCAAATTGTAAGCGTTAATATTTTGTTAAAATTCGCGTTAAATTTTTGTTAAA
TCAGCTCATTTTTTAACCAATAGGCCGAAATCGGCAAAATCCCTTATAAATCAAAAGAATAGACCGAGAT
AGGGT
[37 nt withheld, positions 7146-7182]
AAAGAACGTGGACTCCAACGTCAAAGG
[49 nt withheld, positions 7210-7258]
T
[91 nt withheld, positions 7260-7350]
G
[124 nt withheld, positions 7352-7475]
CAG
